>Addgene plasmid #216854 | pWPI-Glis3M412 | addgene full sequence | sequence record 464607 | Addgene NGS Result
TGGAAGGGCTAATTCACTCCCAAAGAAGACAAGATATCCTTGATCTGTGGATCTACCACACACAAGGCTA
CTTCCCTGATTAGCAGAACTACACACCAGGGCCAGGGGTCAGATATCCACTGACCTTTGGATGGTGCTAC
AAGCTAGTACCAGTTGAGCCAGATAAGGTAGAAGAGGCCAATAAAGGAGAGAACACCAGCTTGTTACACC
CTGTGAGCCTGCATGGGATGGATGACCCGGAGAGAGAAGTGTTAGAGTGGAGGTTTGACAGCCGCCTAGC
ATTTCATCACGTGGCCCGAGAGCTGCATCCGGAGTACTTCAAGAACTGCTGATATCGAGCTTGCTACAAG
GGACTTTCCGCTGGGGACTTTCCAGGGAGGCGTGGCCTGGGCGGGACTGGGGAGTGGCGAGCCCTCAGAT
CCTGCATATAAGCAGCTGCTTTTTGCCTGTACTGGGTCTCTCTGGTTAGACCAGATCTGAGCCTGGGAGC
TCTCTGGCTAACTAGGGAACCCACTGCTTAAGCCTCAATAAAGCTTGCCTTGAGTGCTTCAAGTAGTGTG
TGCCCGTCTGTTGTGTGACTCTGGTAACTAGAGATCCCTCAGACCCTTTTAGTCAGTGTGGAAAATCTCT
AGCAGTGGCGCCCGAACAGGGACTTGAAAGCGAAAGGGAAACCAGAGGAGCTCTCTCGACGCAGGACTCG
GCTTGCTGAAGCGCGCACGGCAAGAGGCGAGGGGCGGCGACTGGTGAGTACGCCAAAAATTTTGACTAGC
GGAGGCTAGAAGGAGAGAGATGGGTGCGAGAGCGTCAGTATTAAGCGGGGGAGAATTAGATCGCGATGGG
AAAAAATTCGGTTAAGGCCAGGGGGAAAGAAAAAATATAAATTAAAACATATAGTATGGGCAAGCAGGGA
GCTAGAACGATTCGCAGTTAATCCTGGCCTGTTAGAAACATCAGAAGGCTGTAGACAAATACTGGGACAG
CTACAACCATCCCTTCAGACAGGATCAGAAGAACTTAGATCATTATATAATACAGTAGCAACCCTCTATT
GTGTGCATCAAAGGATAGAGATAAAAGACACCAAGGAAGCTTTAGACAAGATAGAGGAAGAGCAAAACAA
AAGTAAGACCACCGCACAGCAAGCGGCCGCTGATCTTCAGACCTGGAGGAGGAGATATGAGGGACAATTG
GAGAAGTGAATTATATAAATATAAAGTAGTAAAAATTGAACCATTAGGAGTAGCACCCACCAAGGCAAAG
AGAAGAGTGGTGCAGAGAGAAAAAAGAGCAGTGGGAATAGGAGCTTTGTTCCTTGGGTTCTTGGGAGCAG
CAGGAAGCACTATGGGCGCAGCGTCAATGACGCTGACGGTACAGGCCAGACAATTATTGTCTGGTATAGT
GCAGCAGCAGAACAATTTGCTGAGGGCTATTGAGGCGCAACAGCATCTGTTGCAACTCACAGTCTGGGGC
ATCAAGCAGCTCCAGGCAAGAATCCTGGCTGTGGAAAGATACCTAAAGGATCAACAGCTCCTGGGGATTT
GGGGTTGCTCTGGAAAACTCATTTGCACCACTGCTGTGCCTTGGAATGCTAGTTGGAGTAATAAATCTCT
GGAACAGATTTGGAATCACACGACCTGGATGGAGTGGGACAGAGAAATTAACAATTACACAAGCTTAATA
CACTCCTTAATTGAAGAATCGCAAAACCAGCAAGAAAAGAATGAACAAGAATTATTGGAATTAGATAAAT
GGGCAAGTTTGTGGAATTGGTTTAACATAACAAATTGGCTGTGGTATATAAAATTATTCATAATGATAGT
AGGAGGCTTGGTAGGTTTAAGAATAGTTTTTGCTGTACTTTCTATAGTGAATAGAGTTAGGCAGGGATAT
TCACCATTATCGTTTCAGACCCACCTCCCAACCCCGAGGGGACCCGACAGGCCCGAAGGAATAGAAGAAG
AAGGTGGAGAGAGAGACAGAGACAGATCCATTCGATTAGTGAACGGATCTCGACGGTATCGATCACGAGA
CTAGCCTCGACCATCGATGTCGACGATAAGCTTTGCAAAGATGGATAAAGTTTTAAACAGAGAGGAATCT
TTGCAGCTAATGGACCTTCTAGGTCTTGAAAGGAGTGGGAATTGGCTCCGGTGCCCGTCAGTGGGCAGAG
CGCACATCGCCCACAGTCCCCGAGAAGTTGGGGGGAGGGGTCGGCAATTGAACCGGTGCCTAGAGAAGGT
GGCGCGGGGTAAACTGGGAAAGTGATGTCGTGTACTGGCTCCGCCTTTTTCCCGAGGGTGGGGGAGAACC
GTATATAAGTGCAGTAGTCGCCGTGAACGTTCTTTTTCGCAACGGGTTTGCCGCCAGAACACAGGTAAGT
GCCGTGTGTGGTTCCCGCGGGCCTGGCCTCTTTACGGGTTATGGCCCTTGCGTGCCTTGAATTACTTCCA
CCTGGCTGCAGTACGTGATTCTTGATCCCGAGCTTCGGGTTGGAAGTGGGTGGGAGAGTTCGAGGCCTTG
CGCTTAAGGAGCCCCTTCGCCTCGTGCTTGAGTTGAGGCCTGGCCTGGGCGCTGGGGCCGCCGCGTGCGA
ATCTGGTGGCACCTTCGCGCCTGTCTCGCTGCTTTCGATAAGTCTCTAGCCATTTAAAATTTTTGATGAC
CTGCTGCGACGCTTTTTTTCTGGCAAGATAGTCTTGTAAATGCGGGCCAAGATCTGCACACTGGTATTTC
GGTTTTTGGGGCCGCGGGCGGCGACGGGGCCCGTGCGTCCCAGCGCACATGTTCGGCGAGGCGGGGCCTG
CGAGCGCGGCCACCGAGAATCGGACGGGGGTAGTCTCAAGCTGGCCGGCCTGCTCTGGTGCCTGGCCTCG
CGCCGCCGTGTATCGCCCCGCCCTGGGCGGCAAGGCTGGCCCGGTCGGCACCAGTTGCGTGAGCGGAAAG
ATGGCCGCTTCCCGGCCCTGCTGCAGGGAGCTCAAAATGGAGGACGCGGCGCTCGGGAGAGCGGGCGGGT
GAGTCACCCACACAAAGGAAAAGGGCCTTTCCGTCCTCAGCCGTCGCTTCATGTGACTCCACGGAGTACC
GGGCGCCGTCCAGGCACCTCGATTAGTTCTCGAGCTTTTGGAGTACGTCGTCTTTAGGTTGGGGGGAGGG
GTTTTATGCGATGGAGTTTCCCCACACTGAGTGGGTGGAGACTGAAGTTAGGCCAGCTTGGCACTTGATG
TAATTCTCCTTGGAATTTGCCCTTTTTGAGTTTGGATCTTGGTTCATTCTCAAGCCTCAGACAGTGGTTC
AAAGTTTTTTTCTTCCATTTCAGGTGTCGTGAGGAATTTCGACATTTAAATTTAATTAATCTCGACGGTA
TCGGTTAACTTTTAAAAGAAAAGGGGGGATTGGGGGGTACAGTGCAGGGGAAAGAATAGTAGACATAATA
GCAACAGACATACAAACTAAAGAATTACAAAAACAAATTACAAAAATTCAAAATTTTATCGATCACGAGA
CTAGCCTCGAGGTTTATCACAAGTTTGTACAAAAAAGCAGGCTCCACCATGGGAACCAATTCAGTCGACT
GGATCCGGTACCGAATTGATCCACCATGGTGTTGCAGCCTGGCCTACCGGGCCAGGATGGCCAGACAGCC
AACATGCTCAAAACAGAGCGCCTGGAGGAGTTCCCCGCCAGTGCCTTGGACCTGCCCTCTGCTCTGCCTC
TCCCTCTTCCTCCGCCTCAGGGTCCCCCACCCCCATACCATGCCCATCCACACCTTCATCACCCAGAGCT
CCTGCCTCACACCCAATCGCTGTCCCTGGCCCAGACTGGCCTGGAAGAGGATGGGGAGATGGAAGACTCA
GGGGGGAAGCACTGCTGCCGTTGGATAGACTGCAGTGCCCTTTATGACCAGCAGGAGGAACTGGTGAGGC
ACATCGAGAAGGTCCACATAGACCAACGCAAGGGGGAAGACTTCACGTGCTTCTGGACTGGCTGCCCTAG
AAGATACAAGCCTTTCAACGCACGGTATAGACTGCTGATCCACATGAGGGTCCACTCTGGGGAGAAGCCC
AACAAGTGTACGTTCGAAGGCTGCAAGAAGGCCTTTTCCAGGCTCGAGAACCTCAAGATTCACTTGCGGA
GCCACACGGGTGAGAAGCCATACTTGTGCCAGCATCCGGGCTGCCAAAAGGCCTTCAGCAATTCCAGTGA
CCGTGCCAAGCACCAGAGGACACATCTTGACACTAAACCTTATGCTTGTCAAATTCCAGGATGTACAAAG
CGCTACACAGACCCAAGCTCCCTCAGAAAGCACGTGAAGGCACATTCTTCCCGAGAGCAGCAAGCAAGGA
AAAAGCTACGGTCTAGCACTGAGCTCCATCCAGATCTCCTCACAGACTGCCTCGCTGTGCAGCCCCTGCA
GCCAGCCACGTCCCCTGGAGATGCTGCTGATCATACCGTGGGGCACTCCCCAGGGCCGGGGCCTGGGCCA
GGGCCTGGGGCTGAACTCTATTCAGCTCCCATTTTCGCCAGCAATCATTCAACTCGAAGTGGAGCAGCTG
CTGGGGCTGGGCCACCCCCACATCCTGTCAGTCGCCCTTCTCCAGGACATAATGTACAGGGGAGCCCCCA
CAACCCCTCCTCCCAGTTACCTCCACTCACAGCTGTGGACGCAGGCGCTGAGAGGTTTGCACCTCCGACT
CCATCTCCTCACCACATCAGCCCGGGAAGAGTTCCAGCTCCTCCGTCACTGCTCCAGAGAGCACAGGCTC
CCCACTCCCAGCAGCCACCAGGCTCACTCCTGAAGCCCTACCAGCCTGAAACCAACTCTTCTTTTCAGCC
AAATGGTATCCATGTCCACGGATTTTATGGCCAGCTGCAGACATTCTGTCCCCCGCATTATCCTGATTCC
CAAAGAACTGTGCCACCCAGCGGCTCCTGCAGTATGGTGCCTTCCTTTGAGGACTGCCTGGTCCCCACGT
CCATGGGTCAAGCCGGTTTTGATGTTTTCCACAGAGCCTTCTCAACACACTCAGGCATCACAGTGTACGA
TTTGCCTTCAGCTTCCTCAAGCCTCTTTGGGGAATCTCTTCGCAGTGGCCCTGAAGACCCCACGTTCTTG
CAGCTCAGTGCTGTGGACCGCTGTCCTAGCCAGCTCTCCTCTGTGTATACCGAAGGCTGAGCGGCCATCT
AGACCCAGCTTTCTTGTACAAAGTGGTGATAAACTACGGGCTGCAGGAATTCCGCCCCCCCCCCCCTAAC
GTTACTGGCCGAAGCCGCTTGGAATAAGGCCGGTGTGCGTTTGTCTATATGTTATTTTCCACCATATTGC
CGTCTTTTGGCAATGTGAGGGCCCGGAAACCTGGCCCTGTCTTCTTGACGAGCATTCCTAGGGGTCTTTC
CCCTCTCGCCAAAGGAATGCAAGGTCTGTTGAATGTCGTGAAGGAAGCAGTTCCTCTGGAAGCTTCTTGA
AGACAAACAACGTCTGTAGCGACCCTTTGCAGGCAGCGGAACCCCCCACCTGGCGACAGGTGCCTCTGCG
GCCAAAAGCCACGTGTATAAGATACACCTGCAAAGGCGGCACAACCCCAGTGCCACGTTGTGAGTTGGAT
AGTTGTGGAAAGAGTCAAATGGCTCTCCTCAAGCGTATTCAACAAGGGGCTGAAGGATGCCCAGAAGGTA
CCCCATTGTATGGGATCTGATCTGGGGCCTCGGTGCACATGCTTTACATGTGTTTAGTCGAGGTTAAAAA
ACGTCTAGGCCCCCCGAACCACGGGGACGTGGTTTTCCTTTGAAAAACACGATGATAATACCATGGTGAG
CAAGGGCGAGGAGCTGTTCACCGGGGTGGTGCCCATCCTGGTCGAGCTGGACGGCGACGTAAACGGCCAC
AAGTTCAGCGTGTCCGGCGAGGGCGAGGGCGATGCCACCTACGGCAAGCTGACCCTGAAGTTCATCTGCA
CCACCGGCAAGCTGCCCGTGCCCTGGCCCACCCTCGTGACCACCCTGACCTACGGCGTGCAGTGCTTCAG
CCGCTACCCCGACCACATGAAGCAGCACGACTTCTTCAAGTCCGCCATGCCCGAAGGCTACGTCCAGGAG
CGCACCATCTTCTTCAAGGACGACGGCAACTACAAGACCCGCGCCGAGGTGAAGTTCGAGGGCGACACCC
TGGTGAACCGCATCGAGCTGAAGGGCATCGACTTCAAGGAGGACGGCAACATCCTGGGGCACAAGCTGGA
GTACAACTACAACAGCCACAACGTCTATATCATGGCCGACAAGCAGAAGAACGGCATCAAGGTGAACTTC
AAGATCCGCCACAACATCGAGGACGGCAGCGTGCAGCTCGCCGACCACTACCAGCAGAACACCCCCATCG
GCGACGGCCCCGTGCTGCTGCCCGACAACCACTACCTGAGCACCCAGTCCGCCCTGAGCAAAGACCCCAA
CGAGAAGCGCGATCACATGGTCCTGCTGGAGTTCGTGACCGCCGCCGGGATCACTCTCGGCATGGACGAG
CTGTACAAGTCCGGACTCAGATCTCGACTAGCTAGTAGCTAGCTAGCTAGTCGAGCTCAAGCTTCGAATT
CGATATCAAGCTTATCGCGATACCGTCGACCTCGAGGGAATTCCGATAATCAACCTCTGGATTACAAAAT
TTGTGAAAGATTGACTGGTATTCTTAACTATGTTGCTCCTTTTACGCTATGTGGATACGCTGCTTTAATG
CCTTTGTATCATGCTATTGCTTCCCGTATGGCTTTCATTTTCTCCTCCTTGTATAAATCCTGGTTGCTGT
CTCTTTATGAGGAGTTGTGGCCCGTTGTCAGGCAACGTGGCGTGGTGTGCACTGTGTTTGCTGACGCAAC
CCCCACTGGTTGGGGCATTGCCACCACCTGTCAGCTCCTTTCCGGGACTTTCGCTTTCCCCCTCCCTATT
GCCACGGCGGAACTCATCGCCGCCTGCCTTGCCCGCTGCTGGACAGGGGCTCGGCTGTTGGGCACTGACA
ATTCCGTGGTGTTGTCGGGGAAGCTGACGTCCTTTCCATGGCTGCTCGCCTGTGTTGCCACCTGGATTCT
GCGCGGGACGTCCTTCTGCTACGTCCCTTCGGCCCTCAATCCAGCGGACCTTCCTTCCCGCGGCCTGCTG
CCGGCTCTGCGGCCTCTTCCGCGTCTTCGCCTTCGCCCTCAGACGAGTCGGATCTCCCTTTGGGCCGCCT
CCCCGCATCGGGAATTCGAGCTCGGTACCTTTAAGACCAATGACTTACAAGGCAGCTGTAGATCTTAGCC
ACTTTTTAAAAGAAAAGGGGGGACTGGAAGGGCTAATTCACTCCCAACGAAGACAAGATGGGATCAATTC
ACCATGGGAATAACTTCGTATAGCATACATTATACGAAGTTATGCTGCTTTTTGCTTGTACTGGGTCTCT
CTGGTTAGACCAGATCTGAGCCTGGGAGCTCTCTGGCTAACTAGGGAACCCACTGCTTAAGCCTCAATAA
AGCTTGCCTTGAGTGCTTCAAGTAGTGTGTGCCCGTCTGTTGTGTGACTCTGGTAACTAGAGATCCCTCA
GACCCTTTTAGTCAGTGTGGAAAATCTCTAGCAGCATCTAGAATTAATTCCGTGTATTCTATAGTGTCAC
CTAAATCGTATGTGTATGATACATAAGGTTATGTATTAATTGTAGCCGCGTTCTAACGACAATATGTACA
AGCCTAATTGTGTAGCATCTGGCTTACTGAAGCAGACCCTATCATCTCTCTCGTAAACTGCCGTCAGAGT
CGGTTTGGTTGGACGAACCTTCTGAGTTTCTGGTAACGCCGTCCCGCACCCGGAAATGGTCAGCGAACCA
ATCAGCAGGGTCATCGCTAGCCAGATCCTCTACGCCGGACGCATCGTGGCCGGCATCACCGGCGCCACAG
GTGCGGTTGCTGGCGCCTATATCGCCGACATCACCGATGGGGAAGATCGGGCTCGCCACTTCGGGCTCAT
GAGCGCTTGTTTCGGCGTGGGTATGGTGGCAGGCCCCGTGGCCGGGGGACTGTTGGGCGCCATCTCCTTG
CATGCACCATTCCTTGCGGCGGCGGTGCTCAACGGCCTCAACCTACTACTGGGCTGCTTCCTAATGCAGG
AGTCGCATAAGGGAGAGCGTCGAATGGTGCACTCTCAGTACAATCTGCTCTGATGCCGCATAGTTAAGCC
AGCCCCGACACCCGCCAACACCCGCTGACGCGCCCTGACGGGCTTGTCTGCTCCCGGCATCCGCTTACAG
ACAAGCTGTGACCGTCTCCGGGAGCTGCATGTGTCAGAGGTTTTCACCGTCATCACCGAAACGCGCGAGA
CGAAAGGGCCTCGTGATACGCCTATTTTTATAGGTTAATGTCATGATAATAATGGTTTCTTAGACGTCAG
GTGGCACTTTTCGGGGAAATGTGCGCGGAACCCCTATTTGTTTATTTTTCTAAATACATTCAAATATGTA
TCCGCTCATGAGACAATAACCCTGATAAATGCTTCAATAATATTGAAAAAGGAAGAGTATGAGTATTCAA
CATTTCCGTGTCGCCCTTATTCCCTTTTTTGCGGCATTTTGCCTTCCTGTTTTTGCTCACCCAGAAACGC
TGGTGAAAGTAAAAGATGCTGAAGATCAGTTGGGTGCACGAGTGGGTTACATCGAACTGGATCTCAACAG
CGGTAAGATCCTTGAGAGTTTTCGCCCCGAAGAACGTTTTCCAATGATGAGCACTTTTAAAGTTCTGCTA
TGTGGCGCGGTATTATCCCGTATTGACGCCGGGCAAGAGCAACTCGGTCGCCGCATACACTATTCTCAGA
ATGACTTGGTTGAGTACTCACCAGTCACAGAAAAGCATCTTACGGATGGCATGACAGTAAGAGAATTATG
CAGTGCTGCCATAACCATGAGTGATAACACTGCGGCCAACTTACTTCTGACAACGATCGGAGGACCGAAG
GAGCTAACCGCTTTTTTGCACAACATGGGGGATCATGTAACTCGCCTTGATCGTTGGGAACCGGAGCTGA
ATGAAGCCATACCAAACGACGAGCGTGACACCACGATGCCTGTAGCAATGGCAACAACGTTGCGCAAACT
ATTAACTGGCGAACTACTTACTCTAGCTTCCCGGCAACAATTAATAGACTGGATGGAGGCGGATAAAGTT
GCAGGACCACTTCTGCGCTCGGCCCTTCCGGCTGGCTGGTTTATTGCTGATAAATCTGGAGCCGGTGAGC
GTGGGTCTCGCGGTATCATTGCAGCACTGGGGCCAGATGGTAAGCCCTCCCGTATCGTAGTTATCTACAC
GACGGGGAGTCAGGCAACTATGGATGAACGAAATAGACAGATCGCTGAGATAGGTGCCTCACTGATTAAG
CATTGGTAACTGTCAGACCAAGTTTACTCATATATACTTTAGATTGATTTAAAACTTCATTTTTAATTTA
AAAGGATCTAGGTGAAGATCCTTTTTGATAATCTCATGACCAAAATCCCTTAACGTGAGTTTTCGTTCCA
CTGAGCGTCAGACCCCGTAGAAAAGATCAAAGGATCTTCTTGAGATCCTTTTTTTCTGCGCGTAATCTGC
TGCTTGCAAACAAAAAAACCACCGCTACCAGCGGTGGTTTGTTTGCCGGATCAAGAGCTACCAACTCTTT
TTCCGAAGGTAACTGGCTTCAGCAGAGCGCAGATACCAAATACTGTTCTTCTAGTGTAGCCGTAGTTAGG
CCACCACTTCAAGAACTCTGTAGCACCGCCTACATACCTCGCTCTGCTAATCCTGTTACCAGTGGCTGCT
GCCAGTGGCGATAAGTCGTGTCTTACCGGGTTGGACTCAAGACGATAGTTACCGGATAAGGCGCAGCGGT
CGGGCTGAACGGGGGGTTCGTGCACACAGCCCAGCTTGGAGCGAACGACCTACACCGAACTGAGATACCT
ACAGCGTGAGCTATGAGAAAGCGCCACGCTTCCCGAAGGGAGAAAGGCGGACAGGTATCCGGTAAGCGGC
AGGGTCGGAACAGGAGAGCGCACGAGGGAGCTTCCAGGGGGAAACGCCTGGTATCTTTATAGTCCTGTCG
GGTTTCGCCACCTCTGACTTGAGCGTCGATTTTTGTGATGCTCGTCAGGGGGGCGGAGCCTATGGAAAAA
CGCCAGCAACGCGGCCTTTTTACGGTTCCTGGCCTTTTGCTGGCCTTTTGCTCACATGTTCTTTCCTGCG
TTATCCCCTGATTCTGTGGATAACCGTATTACCGCCTTTGAGTGAGCTGATACCGCTCGCCGCAGCCGAA
CGACCGAGCGCAGCGAGTCAGTGAGCGAGGAAGCGGAAGAGCGCCCAATACGCAAACCGCCTCTCCCCGC
GCGTTGGCCGATTCATTAATGCAGCTGTGGAATGTGTGTCAGTTAGGGTGTGGAAAGTCCCCAGGCTCCC
CAGCAGGCAGAAGTATGCAAAGCATGCATCTCAATTAGTCAGCAACCAGGTGTGGAAAGTCCCCAGGCTC
CCCAGCAGGCAGAAGTATGCAAAGCATGCATCTCAATTAGTCAGCAACCATAGTCCCGCCCCTAACTCCG
CCCATCCCGCCCCTAACTCCGCCCAGTTCCGCCCATTCTCCGCCCCATGGCTGACTAATTTTTTTTATTT
ATGCAGAGGCCGAGGCCGCCTCGGCCTCTGAGCTATTCCAGAAGTAGTGAGGAGGCTTTTTTGGAGGCCT
AGGCTTTTGCAAAAAGCTTGGACACAAGACAGGCTTGCGAGATATGTTTGAGAATACCACTTTATCCCGC
GTCAGGGAGAGGCAGTGCGTAAAAAGACGCGGACTCATGTGAAATACTGGTTTTTAGTGCGCCAGATCTC
TATAATCTCGCGCAACCTATTTTCCCCTCGAACACTTTTTAAGCCGTAGATAAACAGGCTGGGACACTTC
ACATGAGCGAAAAATACATCGTCACCTGGGACATGTTGCAGATCCATGCACGTAAACTCGCAAGCCGACT
GATGCCTTCTGAACAATGGAAAGGCATTATTGCCGTAAGCCGTGGCGGTCTGTACCGGGTGCGTTACTGG
CGCGTGAACTGGGTATTCGTCATGTCGATACCGTTTGTATTTCCAGCTACGATCACGACAACCAGCGCGA
GCTTAAAGTGCTGAAACGCGCAGAAGGCGATGGCGAAGGCTTCATCGTTATTGATGACCTGGTGGATACC
GGTGGTACTGCGGTTGCGATTCGTGAAATGTATCCAAAAGCGCACTTTGTCACCATCTTCGCAAAACCGG
CTGGTCGTCCGCTGGTTGATGACTATGTTGTTGATATCCCGCAAGATACCTGGATTGAACAGCCGTGGGA
TATGGGCGTCGTATTCGTCCCGCCAATCTCCGGTCGCTAATCTTTTCAACGCCTGGCACTGCCGGGCGTT
GTTCTTTTTAACTTCAGGCGGGTTACAATAGTTTCCAGTAAGTATTCTGGAGGCTGCATCCATGACACAG
GCAAACCTGAGCGAAACCCTGTTCAAACCCCGCTTTAAACATCCTGAAACCTCGACGCTAGTCCGCCGCT
TTAATCACGGCGCACAACCGCCTGTGCAGTCGGCCCTTGATGGTAAAACCATCCCTCACTGGTATCGCAT
GATTAACCGTCTGATGTGGATCTGGCGCGGCATTGACCCACGCGAAATCCTCGACGTCCAGGCACGTATT
GTGATGAGCGATGCCGAACGTACCGACGATGATTTATACGATACGGTGATTGGCTACCGTGGCGGCAACT
GGATTTATGAGTGGGCCCCGGATCTTTGTGAAGGAACCTTACTTCTGTGGTGTGACATAATTGGACAAAC
TACCTACAGAGATTTAAAGCTCTAAGGTAAATATAAAATTTTTAAGTGTATAATGTGTTAAACTACTGAT
TCTAATTGTTTGTGTATTTTAGATTCCAACCTATGGAACTGATGAATGGGAGCAGTGGTGGAATGCCTTT
AATGAGGAAAACCTGTTTTGCTCAGAAGAAATGCCATCTAGTGATGATGAGGCTACTGCTGACTCTCAAC
ATTCTACTCCTCCAAAAAAGAAGAGAAAGGTAGAAGACCCCAAGGACTTTCCTTCAGAATTGCTAAGTTT
TTTGAGTCATGCTGTGTTTAGTAATAGAACTCTTGCTTGCTTTGCTATTTACACCACAAAGGAAAAAGCT
GCACTGCTATACAAGAAAATTATGGAAAAATATTCTGTAACCTTTATAAGTAGGCATAACAGTTATAATC
ATAACATACTGTTTTTTCTTACTCCACACAGGCATAGAGTGTCTGCTATTAATAACTATGCTCAAAAATT
GTGTACCTTTAGCTTTTTAATTTGTAAAGGGGTTAATAAGGAATATTTGATGTATAGTGCCTTGACTAGA
GATCATAATCAGCCATACCACATTTGTAGAGGTTTTACTTGCTTTAAAAAACCTCCCACACCTCCCCCTG
AACCTGAAACATAAAATGAATGCAATTGTTGTTGTTAACTTGTTTATTGCAGCTTATAATGGTTACAAAT
AAAGCAATAGCATCACAAATTTCACAAATAAAGCATTTTTTTCACTGCATTCTAGTTGTGGTTTGTCCAA
ACTCATCAATGTATCTTATCATGTCTGGATCAACTGGATAACTCAAGCTAACCAAAATCATCCCAAACTT
CCCACCCCATACCCTATTACCACTGCCAATTACCTGTGGTTTCATTTACTCTAAACCTGTGATTCCTCTG
AATTATTTTCATTTTAAAGAAATTGTATTTGTTAAATATGTACTACAAACTTAGTAGT
Features (pLannotate 1.2.2; 37 found; start..end, strand, type, name):
    377..634     +  LTR            5' LTR (truncated): truncated 5' long terminal repeat (LTR) from HIV-1
    681..806     +  misc_feature   HIV-1 Ψ: packaging signal of human immunodeficiency virus type 1
    790..1153    +  CDS            HIV-1 gag (fragment): gag protein from human immunodeficiency virus 1; gag
   1299..1532    +  misc_feature   RRE: The Rev response element (RRE) of HIV-1 allows for Rev-dependent mRNA export from the nucleus to the cytoplasm.
   1909..2009    +  CDS            Rev (fragment): human immunodeficiency virus 1 (HIV-1) Rev protein; rev; enhances nuclear export of unspliced and incompletely spliced viral mRNAs
   2071..2137    +  CDS            small t antigen (fragment): SV40 (simian virus 40) small t antigen
   2144..3322    +  promoter       EF-1α promoter: strong constitutive promoter for human elongation factor EF-1α
   3370..3487    +  misc_feature   cPPT/CTS: central polypurine tract and central termination sequence of HIV-1
   3519..3543    +  protein_bind   attB1: mutant version of attB; recombination site for the Gateway® BP reaction BP Clonase™
   3575..5167    +  CDS            Glis3 (fragment): GLIS3_MOUSE - Experimental evidence at protein level: Swiss-Prot protein existence level 1. Acts as both a repressor and activator of transcription. Binds to the consensus sequence 5'-GACCACCCAC-3'. From Mus musculus (Mouse).
   5183..5207    -  protein_bind   attB2: mutant version of attB; recombination site for the Gateway® BP reaction BP Clonase™
   5249..5800    +  misc_feature   IRES: internal ribosome entry site (IRES) of the encephalomyocarditis virus (EMCV)
   5803..6519    +  CDS            EGFP: EGFP is a basic (constitutively fluorescent) green fluorescent protein published in 1996, derived from Aequorea victoria. It is reported to be a rapidly-maturing weak dimer with moderate acid sensitivity.
   6520..6537    +  misc_feature   MCS (fragment): multiple cloning site
   6576..6618    +  misc_feature   MCS (fragment): pBluescript multiple cloning site
   6628..7216    +  misc_feature   WPRE: woodchuck hepatitis virus posttranscriptional regulatory element
   7235..7339    +  CDS            nef (fragment): NEF_HV1LA - Experimental evidence at protein level: Swiss-Prot protein existence level 1. Extracellular Nef protein targets CD4(+) T-lymphocytes for apoptosis by interacting with CXCR4 surface receptors. From Human immunodeficiency virus type 1 group M subtype B (isolate Lai) (HIV-1).
   7360..7393    +  protein_bind   loxP: Cre-mediated recombination occurs in the 8-bp core sequence (GCATACAT). Cre recombinase
   7413..7593    +  LTR            5' LTR (truncated): truncated 5' long terminal repeat (LTR) from HIV-1
   7618..7636    -  promoter       SP6 promoter: promoter for bacteriophage SP6 RNA polymerase
   7864..8143    +  CDS            TcR (fragment): tetracycline efflux protein; tet; confers resistance to tetracycline
   8144..8192    -  misc_feature   bom (fragment): basis of mobility region from pBR322
   8294..8329    -  CDS            rop (fragment): Rop protein, which maintains plasmids at low copy number; rop
   8424..8528    +  promoter       AmpR promoter: bla
   8529..9389    +  CDS            AmpR: β-lactamase; bla; confers resistance to ampicillin, carbenicillin, and related antibiotics
   9560..10148   +  rep_origin     ori: high-copy-number ColE1/pMB1/pBR322/pUC origin of replication
  10331..10387   +  CDS            lacI (fragment): lac repressor; lacI; The lac repressor binds to the lac operator to inhibit transcription in E. coli. This inhibition can be relieved by adding lactose or isopropyl-β-D-thiogalactopyranoside (IPTG).
  10394..10723   +  promoter       SV40 promoter: SV40 enhancer and early promoter
  10923..11042   +  CDS            gpt (fragment): XGPT_ECOLI - Also known as gpp, gxu. Experimental evidence at protein level: Swiss-Prot protein existence level 1. Purine salvage pathway enzyme that catalyzes the transfer of the ribosyl-5-phosphate group from 5-phospho-alpha-D-ribose 1- diphosphate (PRPP) to the N9 position of the 6-oxopurines guanine and xanthine to form the corresponding ribonucleotides GMP (guanosine 5'- monophosphate) and XMP (xanthosine 5'-monophosphate), with the release of PPi. To a lesser extent, also acts on hypoxanthine (PubMed:9100006, PubMed:3886014). Does not ribophosphorylate adenine (PubMed:3886014). From Esch
  11042..11377   +  CDS            gpt (fragment): XGPT_ECOLI - Also known as gpp, gxu. Experimental evidence at protein level: Swiss-Prot protein existence level 1. Purine salvage pathway enzyme that catalyzes the transfer of the ribosyl-5-phosphate group from 5-phospho-alpha-D-ribose 1- diphosphate (PRPP) to the N9 position of the 6-oxopurines guanine and xanthine to form the corresponding ribonucleotides GMP (guanosine 5'- monophosphate) and XMP (xanthosine 5'-monophosphate), with the release of PPi. To a lesser extent, also acts on hypoxanthine (PubMed:9100006, PubMed:3886014). Does not ribophosphorylate adenine (PubMed:3886014). From Esch
  11472..11777   +  CDS            frsA (fragment): FRSA_ECOLI - Also known as yafA. Experimental evidence at protein level: Swiss-Prot protein existence level 1. Catalyzes the hydrolysis of esters (PubMed:15808744). Displays esterase activity toward pNP-butyrate (PubMed:15808744). May stimulate mixed-acid fermentation by acting as a fermentation/respiration switch that down-regulates respiration and up- regulates fermentation rates (PubMed:15169777). From Escherichia coli (strain K12).
  11781..11855   +  CDS            small t antigen (fragment): SV40 (simian virus 40) small t antigen
  11857..11922   +  intron         small t intron: SV40 (simian virus 40) small t antigen intron
  12052..12072   +  CDS            SV40 NLS: nuclear localization signal of SV40 (simian virus 40) large T antigen
  12391..12474   +  CDS            large T antigen (fragment): large T antigen from SV40 (simian virus 40)
  12497..12631   +  polyA_signal   SV40 poly(A) signal: SV40 polyadenylation signal
  12798..329     +  CDS            nef (fragment) (across the origin): NEF_HV1BR - Experimental evidence at protein level: Swiss-Prot protein existence level 1. Extracellular Nef protein targets CD4(+) T-lymphocytes for apoptosis by interacting with CXCR4 surface receptors (PubMed:14990729). From Human immunodeficiency virus type 1 group M subtype B (isolate BRU/LAI) (HIV-1).
