[The description below was written by a language model from this plasmid's Addgene catalogue record and pLannotate feature annotations shown in this document.]
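Description:
pWPI-Glis3M412 is an HIV-1-derived lentiviral transfer plasmid built on the pWPI backbone, about 12.8 kb in total, intended for producing lentiviral vectors that co-express an active form of mouse Glis3 and GFP. It is propagated in E. coli as a high-copy plasmid through a ColE1/pUC-type origin and selected with ampicillin via the β-lactamase gene. The recorded host is a recombination-deficient strain, a common choice for repeat-containing LTR plasmids. Outside the viral region the annotation also picks up backbone remnants, including an SV40 promoter, gpt fragments, SV40 small t intron and poly(A) sequences, and pieces of pBR322-derived genes. The record assigns none of these a function in this construct.

The vector genome is flanked by HIV-1 LTR sequences and carries the Ψ packaging signal with a partial gag region, the Rev response element for Rev-dependent nuclear export of the genomic RNA, and a cPPT/CTS, which aids nuclear import of the reverse-transcribed genome. A loxP site lies just upstream of the 3' LTR, a placement that would be copied to both LTRs during reverse transcription and could allow Cre-mediated excision of the provirus. The human EF-1α promoter drives a bicistronic transcript. Its first cistron is the Glis3 insert, introduced by Gateway cloning and flanked by attB1 and attB2. This insert is an N-terminal deletion that removes the repressor domains of a zinc-finger factor able to act as both repressor and activator, and so is described as an active form. An EMCV IRES then permits cap-independent translation of EGFP, so fluorescence marks transduced cells, and a WPRE downstream enhances transcript expression. The plasmid supplies only the transfer genome, so packaging and envelope functions must come from separate plasmids.
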