Addgene plasmid #216854: pWPI-Glis3M412
Purpose: This plasmid is for the production of lentiviral vectors expressing an active form of Glis3 together with GFP.
Depositing lab: Patrick Salmon. Depositing organization: University of Geneva.
Backbone
  Vector backbone: pWPI
  Backbone size w/o insert (bp): 11200
  Total vector size (bp): 12796
  Vector type: Lentiviral
Growth in bacteria
  Bacterial resistance: Ampicillin, 100 μg/mL
  Growth temperature: 37°C
  Growth strain: NEB Stable
  Copy number: High Copy
Gene/Insert
  Gene/Insert name: Glis3
  Species: M. musculus (mouse)
  Insert size (bp): 1572
  Mutation: N-terminal deletion removing repressor domains
  Entrez Gene: Glis3 (a.k.a. 4833409N03Rik, E330013K21Rik)
  Promoter: EF1 alpha
  Cloning method: Gateway Cloning
  Sequencing primers: 5′ gatcttggttcattctcaag
Terms and licenses: Academic/Nonprofit Terms; Industry Terms: Not Available to Industry
How to cite: pWPI-Glis3M412 was a gift from Patrick Salmon (Addgene plasmid # 216854 ; http://n2t.net/addgene:216854 ; RRID:Addgene_216854)
